Addgene plasmid #143764: TFORF1123
Purpose: Lentiviral vector for overexpressing transcription factor ORFs with unique 24-bp barcodes. Barcodes facilitate identification of transcription factors in pooled screens.
Depositing lab: Feng Zhang. Depositing organization: Broad Institute. Publication: A transcription factor atlas of directed differentiation. Joung J, Ma S, Tay T, Geiger-Schuller KR, Kirchgatterer PC, Verdine VK, Guo B, Arias-Garcia MA, Allen WE, Singh A, Kuksenko O, Abudayyeh OO, Gootenberg JS, Fu Z, Macrae RK, Buenrostro JD, Regev A, Zhang F. Cell. 2023 Jan 5;186(1):209-229.e26. doi: 10.1016/j.cell.2022.11.026. PubMed 36608654.
Backbone
  Vector backbone: pLX_TRC317
  Backbone manufacturer: Broad Institute Genetic Perturbation Platform
  Backbone size w/o insert (bp): 8264
  Vector type: Mammalian Expression, Lentiviral
  Selectable markers: Puromycin
Growth in bacteria
  Bacterial resistance: Ampicillin, 100 μg/mL
  Growth temperature: 37°C
  Growth strain: NEB Stable
  Copy number: High Copy
Gene/Insert
  Gene/Insert name: HNRNPAB
  Species: H. sapiens (human)
  Insert size (bp): 1100
  Entrez Gene: HNRNPAB (a.k.a. ABBP1, HNRPAB)
  Promoter: EF1a
  Cloning method: Unknown
  Sequencing primers: 5′ GGGTGGAGACTGAAGTTAGGCCAG; 3′ CACATAGCGTAAAAGGAGCAACATAG
Terms and licenses: Academic/Nonprofit Terms; Industry Terms: Not Available to Industry
Depositor comments: NM_031266,ENST00000358344,ENST00000504898 . The transcription factor ORF portion of this plasmid was synthesized by Genewiz. Please test multiple small colonies in case of plasmid recombination. To make this collection available in a timely manner, a portion of this collection was not fully sequenced by Addgene. If an Addgene verified full plasmid sequence is not available, please contact us prior to placing an order to request the full sequence.
How to cite: TFORF1123 was a gift from Feng Zhang (Addgene plasmid # 143764 ; http://n2t.net/addgene:143764 ; RRID:Addgene_143764)
