[The description below was written by a language model from this plasmid's Addgene catalogue record and pLannotate feature annotations shown in this document.]
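Description:
TFORF1123 is a lentiviral mammalian expression plasmid built on the pLX_TRC317 backbone and carrying the human HNRNPAB open reading frame. It belongs to a barcoded transcription factor ORF collection in which each clone pairs a synthesized ORF with a unique 24-bp barcode, so that the ORF delivered to a cell can be identified by sequencing in pooled overexpression screens. In bacteria the plasmid is maintained by a high-copy ColE1/pUC-type origin with ampicillin resistance (AmpR). An f1 origin and remnants of a lac/lacZα cloning region flanked by T7 and T3 promoters are also present in the backbone.

The viral portion has a third-generation, self-inactivating layout. An RSV promoter drives a truncated HIV-1 5' LTR, followed by the Ψ packaging signal with a gag fragment, the Rev response element for Rev-dependent export of the genomic RNA, and a cPPT/CTS element. The genome ends in a ΔU3 3' LTR, with an SV40 polyadenylation signal downstream.

Two expression units lie between the LTRs. An SV40 early promoter/origin segment drives the puromycin N-acetyltransferase gene, which allows selection of transduced cells. The EF-1α promoter then drives the HNRNPAB coding sequence, annotated as about 1 kb, and a WPRE follows it to enhance transcript stability and expression. The barcode is not annotated in the feature table. A short stretch between the ORF and the WPRE is called as a U6 promoter fragment, which is probably a partial sequence match rather than a functional Pol III promoter. The depositor notes that the plasmid may recombine during propagation, a known risk for LTR-containing vectors.
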