Features (pLannotate 1.2.2; 31 found; start..end, strand, type, name):
      5..231     +  promoter       RSV promoter: Rous sarcoma virus enhancer/promoter
    232..412     +  LTR            5' LTR (truncated): truncated 5' long terminal repeat (LTR) from HIV-1
    459..584     +  misc_feature   HIV-1 Ψ: packaging signal of human immunodeficiency virus type 1
    568..931     +  CDS            HIV-1 gag (fragment): gag protein from human immunodeficiency virus 1; gag
   1077..1310    +  misc_feature   RRE: The Rev response element (RRE) of HIV-1 allows for Rev-dependent mRNA export from the nucleus to the cytoplasm.
   1687..1713    +  CDS            Rev (fragment): human immunodeficiency virus 1 (HIV-1) Rev protein; rev; enhances nuclear export of unspliced and incompletely spliced viral mRNAs
   1720..1743    +  promoter       SV40 promoter (fragment): SV40 early promoter
   1744..1815    +  promoter       SV40 promoter (fragment): SV40 enhancer and early promoter
   1839..1974    +  rep_origin     SV40 ori: SV40 origin of replication
   2020..2616    +  CDS            PuroR (fragment): puromycin N-acetyltransferase; pac from Streptomyces; confers resistance to puromycin
   2665..2782    +  misc_feature   cPPT/CTS: central polypurine tract and central termination sequence of HIV-1
   2847..2913    +  CDS            small t antigen (fragment): SV40 (simian virus 40) small t antigen
   2920..4098    +  promoter       EF-1α promoter: strong constitutive promoter for human elongation factor EF-1α
   4115..5110    +  CDS            HNRNPAB: ROAA_HUMAN - Also known as ABBP1, HNRPAB. Experimental evidence at protein level: Swiss-Prot protein existence level 1. Binds single-stranded RNA. Has a high affinity for G-rich and U-rich regions of hnRNA. Also binds to APOB mRNA transcripts around the RNA editing site. From Homo sapiens (Human).
   5126..5179    +  promoter       U6 promoter (fragment): RNA polymerase III promoter for human U6 snRNA
   5221..5809    +  misc_feature   WPRE: woodchuck hepatitis virus posttranscriptional regulatory element
   5860..5879    +  misc_feature   cPPT/CTS (fragment): central polypurine tract and central termination sequence of HIV-1
   5881..6114    +  LTR            3' LTR (ΔU3): self-inactivating 3' long terminal repeat (LTR) from HIV-1
   6192..6313    +  polyA_signal   SV40 poly(A) signal: SV40 polyadenylation signal
   6353..6488    +  rep_origin     SV40 ori: SV40 origin of replication
   6509..6527    -  promoter       T7 promoter: promoter for bacteriophage T7 RNA polymerase
   6535..6690    +  CDS            lacZα (fragment): LacZα fragment of β-galactosidase; lacZ fragment
   6695..7123    +  rep_origin     f1 ori (sequence partly withheld): f1 bacteriophage origin of replication; arrow indicates direction of (+) strand synthesis
   7176..7280    +  promoter       AmpR promoter: bla
   7281..8141    +  CDS            AmpR: β-lactamase; bla; confers resistance to ampicillin, carbenicillin, and related antibiotics
   8312..8900    +  rep_origin     ori: high-copy-number ColE1/pMB1/pBR322/pUC origin of replication
   9083..9175    +  CDS            lacI (fragment): lac repressor; lacI; The lac repressor binds to the lac operator to inhibit transcription in E. coli. This inhibition can be relieved by adding lactose or isopropyl-β-D-thiogalactopyranoside (IPTG).
   9188..9209    +  protein_bind   CAP binding site: CAP binding activates transcription in the presence of cAMP. E. coli catabolite activator protein
   9224..9254    +  promoter       lac promoter: promoter for the E. coli lac operon
   9262..9278    +  protein_bind   lac operator: The lac repressor binds to the lac operator to inhibit transcription in E. coli. This inhibition can be relieved by adding lactose or isopropyl-β-D-thiogalactopyranoside (IPTG). lac repressor encoded by lacI
   9323..9341    +  promoter       T3 promoter: promoter for bacteriophage T3 RNA polymerase
>Addgene plasmid #143764 | TFORF1123 | addgene full sequence | sequence record 407859 | Addgene NGS Result
TTAATGTAGTCTTATGCAATACTCTTGTAGTCTTGCAACATGGTAACGATGAGTTAGCAACATGCCTTAC
AAGGAGAGAAAAAGCACCGTGCATGCCGATTGGTGGAAGTAAGGTGGTACGATCGTGCCTTATTAGGAAG
GCAACAGACGGGTCTGACATGGATTGGACGAACCACTGAATTGCCGCATTGCAGAGATATTGTATTTAAG
TGCCTAGCTCGATACATAAACGGGTCTCTCTGGTTAGACCAGATCTGAGCCTGGGAGCTCTCTGGCTAAC
TAGGGAACCCACTGCTTAAGCCTCAATAAAGCTTGCCTTGAGTGCTTCAAGTAGTGTGTGCCCGTCTGTT
GTGTGACTCTGGTAACTAGAGATCCCTCAGACCCTTTTAGTCAGTGTGGAAAATCTCTAGCAGTGGCGCC
CGAACAGGGACTTGAAAGCGAAAGGGAAACCAGAGGAGCTCTCTCGACGCAGGACTCGGCTTGCTGAAGC
GCGCACGGCAAGAGGCGAGGGGCGGCGACTGGTGAGTACGCCAAAAATTTTGACTAGCGGAGGCTAGAAG
GAGAGAGATGGGTGCGAGAGCGTCAGTATTAAGCGGGGGAGAATTAGATCGCGATGGGAAAAAATTCGGT
TAAGGCCAGGGGGAAAGAAAAAATATAAATTAAAACATATAGTATGGGCAAGCAGGGAGCTAGAACGATT
CGCAGTTAATCCTGGCCTGTTAGAAACATCAGAAGGCTGTAGACAAATACTGGGACAGCTACAACCATCC
CTTCAGACAGGATCAGAAGAACTTAGATCATTATATAATACAGTAGCAACCCTCTATTGTGTGCATCAAA
GGATAGAGATAAAAGACACCAAGGAAGCTTTAGACAAGATAGAGGAAGAGCAAAACAAAAGTAAGACCAC
CGCACAGCAAGCGGCCGCTGATCTTCAGACCTGGAGGAGGAGATATGAGGGACAATTGGAGAAGTGAATT
ATATAAATATAAAGTAGTAAAAATTGAACCATTAGGAGTAGCACCCACCAAGGCAAAGAGAAGAGTGGTG
CAGAGAGAAAAAAGAGCAGTGGGAATAGGAGCTTTGTTCCTTGGGTTCTTGGGAGCAGCAGGAAGCACTA
TGGGCGCAGCGTCAATGACGCTGACGGTACAGGCCAGACAATTATTGTCTGGTATAGTGCAGCAGCAGAA
CAATTTGCTGAGGGCTATTGAGGCGCAACAGCATCTGTTGCAACTCACAGTCTGGGGCATCAAGCAGCTC
CAGGCAAGAATCCTGGCTGTGGAAAGATACCTAAAGGATCAACAGCTCCTGGGGATTTGGGGTTGCTCTG
GAAAACTCATTTGCACCACTGCTGTGCCTTGGAATGCTAGTTGGAGTAATAAATCTCTGGAACAGATTTG
GAATCACACGACCTGGATGGAGTGGGACAGAGAAATTAACAATTACACAAGCTTAATACACTCCTTAATT
GAAGAATCGCAAAACCAGCAAGAAAAGAATGAACAAGAATTATTGGAATTAGATAAATGGGCAAGTTTGT
GGAATTGGTTTAACATAACAAATTGGCTGTGGTATATAAAATTATTCATAATGATAGTAGGAGGCTTGGT
AGGTTTAAGAATAGTTTTTGCTGTACTTTCTATAGTGAATAGAGTTAGGCAGGGATATTCACCATTATCG
TTTCAGACCCACCTCCCAACCCCGAGGGGACCCATGCATTGCATCTCAATTAGTCAGCAACCAGGTGTGG
AAAGTCCCCAGGCTCCCCAGCAGGCAGAAGTATGCAAAGCATGCGTCTCAATTAGTCAGCAACCATAGTC
CCGCCCCTAACTCCGCCCATCCCGCCCCTAACTCCGCCCAGTTCCGCCCATTCTCCGCCCCATGGCTGAC
TAATTTTTTTTATTTATGCAGAGGCCGAGGCCGCCTCGGCCTCTGAGCTATTCCAGAAGTAGTGAGGAGG
CTTTTTTGGAGGCCTAGGCTTTTGCAAAAAGCTTTCTAGAGGTACCACCGGAGCTTACCATGACCGAGTA
CAAGCCCACGGTGCGCCTCGCCACCCGCGACGACGTCCCCAGGGCCGTACGCACCCTCGCCGCCGCGTTC
GCCGACTACCCCGCCACGCGCCACACCGTCGATCCGGACCGCCACATCGAGCGGGTCACCGAGCTGCAAG
AACTCTTCCTCACGCGCGTCGGGCTCGACATCGGCAAGGTGTGGGTCGCGGACGACGGCGCCGCCGTGGC
GGTCTGGACCACGCCGGAGAGCGTCGAAGCGGGGGCGGTGTTCGCCGAGATCGGCCCGCGCATGGCCGAG
TTGAGCGGTTCCCGGCTGGCCGCGCAGCAACAGATGGAAGGCCTCCTGGCGCCGCACCGGCCCAAGGAGC
CCGCGTGGTTCCTGGCCACCGTCGGCGTCTCGCCCGACCACCAGGGCAAGGGTCTGGGCAGCGCCGTCGT
GCTCCCCGGAGTGGAGGCGGCCGAGCGCGCCGGGGTGCCCGCCTTCCTGGAGACCTCCGCGCCCCGCAAC
CTCCCCTTCTACGAGCGGCTCGGCTTCACCGTCACCGCCGACGTCGAGGTGCCCGAAGGACCGCGCACCT
GGTGCATGACCCGCAAGCCCGGTGCCAGTTAACGAATTCTAGATCTTGAGACAAATGGCAGTATTCATCC
ACAATTTTAAAAGAAAAGGGGGGATTGGGGGGTACAGTGCAGGGGAAAGAATAGTAGACATAATAGCAAC
AGACATACAAACTAAAGAATTACAAAAACAAATTACAAAAATTCAAAATTTTCGGGTTTATTACAGGGAC
AGCAGAGATCCACTTTGGCGCCGGCTCGAGGCCTGCAGGTGCAAAGATGGATAAAGTTTTAAACAGAGAG
GAATCTTTGCAGCTAATGGACCTTCTAGGTCTTGAAAGGAGTGGGAATTGGCTCCGGTGCCCGTCAGTGG
GCAGAGCGCACATCGCCCACAGTCCCCGAGAAGTTGGGGGGAGGGGTCGGCAATTGAACCGGTGCCTAGA
GAAGGTGGCGCGGGGTAAACTGGGAAAGTGATGTCGTGTACTGGCTCCGCCTTTTTCCCGAGGGTGGGGG
AGAACCGTATATAAGTGCAGTAGTCGCCGTGAACGTTCTTTTTCGCAACGGGTTTGCCGCCAGAACACAG
GTAAGTGCCGTGTGTGGTTCCCGCGGGCCTGGCCTCTTTACGGGTTATGGCCCTTGCGTGCCTTGAATTA
CTTCCACCTGGCTGCAGTACGTGATTCTTGATCCCGAGCTTCGGGTTGGAAGTGGGTGGGAGAGTTCGAG
GCCTTGCGCTTAAGGAGCCCCTTCGCCTCGTGCTTGAGTTGAGGCCTGGCCTGGGCGCTGGGGCCGCCGC
GTGCGAATCTGGTGGCACCTTCGCGCCTGTCTCGCTGCTTTCGATAAGTCTCTAGCCATTTAAAATTTTT
GATGACCTGCTGCGACGCTTTTTTTCTGGCAAGATAGTCTTGTAAATGCGGGCCAAGATCTGCACACTGG
TATTTCGGTTTTTGGGGCCGCGGGCGGCGACGGGGCCCGTGCGTCCCAGCGCACATGTTCGGCGAGGCGG
GGCCTGCGAGCGCGGCCACCGAGAATCGGACGGGGGTAGTCTCAAGCTGGCCGGCCTGCTCTGGTGCCTG
GCCTCGCGCCGCCGTGTATCGCCCCGCCCTGGGCGGCAAGGCTGGCCCGGTCGGCACCAGTTGCGTGAGC
GGAAAGATGGCCGCTTCCCGGCCCTGCTGCAGGGAGCTCAAAATGGAGGACGCGGCGCTCGGGAGAGCGG
GCGGGTGAGTCACCCACACAAAGGAAAAGGGCCTTTCCGTCCTCAGCCGTCGCTTCATGTGACTCCACGG
AGTACCGGGCGCCGTCCAGGCACCTCGATTAGTTCTCGAGCTTTTGGAGTACGTCGTCTTTAGGTTGGGG
GGAGGGGTTTTATGCGATGGAGTTTCCCCACACTGAGTGGGTGGAGACTGAAGTTAGGCCAGCTTGGCAC
TTGATGTAATTCTCCTTGGAATTTGCCCTTTTTGAGTTTGGATCTTGGTTCATTCTCAAGCCTCAGACAG
TGGTTCAAAGTTTTTTTCTTCCATTTCAGGTGTCGTGAGGCTAGCACCGCCACCATGTCGGAAGCGGGCG
AGGAGCAGCCCATGGAGACGACGGGCGCCACCGAGAACGGACATGAGGCCGTCCCCGAAGGCGAGTCGCC
GGCCGGGGCTGGCACGGGCGCCGCGGCGGGGGCTGGAGGCGCGACCGCGGCGCCCCCGAGCGGGAATCAG
AACGGCGCCGAGGGCGACCAGATCAACGCCAGCAAGAACGAGGAGGACGCGGGAAAAATGTTCGTTGGTG
GCCTGAGCTGGGATACTAGCAAAAAAGATTTAAAAGACTATTTTACTAAATTTGGAGAGGTCGTTGACTG
TACAATAAAAATGGATCCCAACACTGGACGGTCAAGAGGGTTTGGGTTTATCCTGTTCAAAGATGCAGCC
AGTGTGGAGAAGGTCCTAGACCAGAAGGAGCACAGGCTGGATGGCCGTGTCATTGACCCTAAAAAGGCCA
TGGCTATGAAGAAGGACCCGGTGAAGAAAATCTTCGTTGGGGGTCTGAATCCTGAAGCCACTGAGGAAAA
GATCAGGGAGTACTTTGGCGAGTTTGGGGAGATTGAGGCCATTGAATTGCCAATGGATCCAAAGTTGAAC
AAAAGACGAGGTTTTGTGTTTATCACCTTTAAAGAAGAAGAACCCGTGAAGAAGGTTCTGGAGAAAAAGT
TCCATACTGTCAGTGGAAGCAAGTGTGAGATCAAGGTGGCCCAGCCCAAAGAAGTCTATCAGCAGCAGCA
GTATGGCTCTGGGGGCCGTGGAAACCGCAACCGAGGGAACCGAGGCAGCGGAGGTGGTGGTGGAGGTGGA
GGTCAGAGTCAGAGTTGGAATCAGGGCTACGGCAACTACTGGAACCAGGGCTACGGCTACCAGCAGGGCT
ACGGGCCTGGCTATGGCGGCTACGACTACTCGCCCTATGGCTATTACGGCTACGGCCCCGGCTACGACTA
CAGTCAGGGTAGTACAAACTACGGCAAGAGCCAGCGACGTGGTGGCCATCAGAATAACTACAAGCCATAC
TAGTAATGAACTAGTCCGTAACTTGAAAGTATTTCGATTTCTTGGCTTTATATATCTTGTGGAAAGGACG
ATACGAGGTCCGGTGTAAATAGATTACGCGTTAAGTCGACAATCAACCTCTGGATTACAAAATTTGTGAA
AGATTGACTGGTATTCTTAACTATGTTGCTCCTTTTACGCTATGTGGATACGCTGCTTTAATGCCTTTGT
ATCATGCTATTGCTTCCCGTATGGCTTTCATTTTCTCCTCCTTGTATAAATCCTGGTTGCTGTCTCTTTA
TGAGGAGTTGTGGCCCGTTGTCAGGCAACGTGGCGTGGTGTGCACTGTGTTTGCTGACGCAACCCCCACT
GGTTGGGGCATTGCCACCACCTGTCAGCTCCTTTCCGGGACTTTCGCTTTCCCCCTCCCTATTGCCACGG
CGGAACTCATCGCCGCCTGCCTTGCCCGCTGCTGGACAGGGGCTCGGCTGTTGGGCACTGACAATTCCGT
GGTGTTGTCGGGGAAATCATCGTCCTTTCCTTGGCTGCTCGCCTGTGTTGCCACCTGGATTCTGCGCGGG
ACGTCCTTCTGCTACGTCCCTTCGGCCCTCAATCCAGCGGACCTTCCTTCCCGCGGCCTGCTGCCGGCTC
TGCGGCCTCTTCCGCGTCTTCGCCTTCGCCCTCAGACGAGTCGGATCTCCCTTTGGGCCGCCTCCCCGCG
TCGACTTTAAGACCAATGACTTACAAGGCAGCTGTAGATCTTAGCCACTTTTTAAAAGAAAAGGGGGGAC
TGGAAGGGCTAATTCACTCCCAACGAAGACAAGATCTGCTTTTTGCTTGTACTGGGTCTCTCTGGTTAGA
CCAGATCTGAGCCTGGGAGCTCTCTGGCTAACTAGGGAACCCACTGCTTAAGCCTCAATAAAGCTTGCCT
TGAGTGCTTCAAGTAGTGTGTGCCCGTCTGTTGTGTGACTCTGGTAACTAGAGATCCCTCAGACCCTTTT
AGTCAGTGTGGAAAATCTCTAGCAGTACGTATAGTAGTTCATGTCATCTTATTATTCAGTATTTATAACT
TGCAAAGAAATGAATATCAGAGAGTGAGAGGAACTTGTTTATTGCAGCTTATAATGGTTACAAATAAAGC
AATAGCATCACAAATTTCACAAATAAAGCATTTTTTTCACTGCATTCTAGTTGTGGTTTGTCCAAACTCA
TCAATGTATCTTATCATGTCTGGCTCTAGCTATCCCGCCCCTAACTCCGCCCATCCCGCCCCTAACTCCG
CCCAGTTCCGCCCATTCTCCGCCCCATGGCTGACTAATTTTTTTTATTTATGCAGAGGCCGAGGCCGCCT
CGGCCTCTGAGCTATTCCAGAAGTAGTGAGGAGGCTTTTTTGGAGGCCTAGGGACGTACCCAATTCGCCC
TATAGTGAGTCGTATTACGCGCGCTCACTGGCCGTCGTTTTACAACGTCGTGACTGGGAAAACCCTGGCG
TTACCCAACTTAATCGCCTTGCAGCACATCCCCCTTTCGCCAGCTGGCGTAATAGCGAAGAGGCCCGCAC
CGATCGCCCTTCCCAACAGTTGCGCAGCCTGAATGGCGAATGGG
[124 nt withheld, positions 6695-6818]
C
[91 nt withheld, positions 6820-6910]
A
[49 nt withheld, positions 6912-6960]
CCTTTGACGTTGGAGTCCACGTTCTTT
[37 nt withheld, positions 6988-7024]
ACCCTATCTCGGTCTATTCTTTTGATTTATAAGGGATTTTGCCGATTTCGGCCTATTGGTTAAAAAATGA
GCTGATTTAACAAAAATTTAACGCGAATTTTAACAAAATATTAACGCTTACAATTTAGGTGGCACTTTTC
GGGGAAATGTGCGCGGAACCCCTATTTGTTTATTTTTCTAAATACATTCAAATATGTATCCGCTCATGAG
ACAATAACCCTGATAAATGCTTCAATAATATTGAAAAAGGAAGAGTATGAGTATTCAACATTTCCGTGTC
GCCCTTATTCCCTTTTTTGCGGCATTTTGCCTTCCTGTTTTTGCTCACCCAGAAACGCTGGTGAAAGTAA
AAGATGCTGAAGATCAGTTGGGTGCACGAGTGGGTTACATCGAACTGGATCTCAACAGCGGTAAGATCCT
TGAGAGTTTTCGCCCCGAAGAACGTTTTCCAATGATGAGCACTTTTAAAGTTCTGCTATGTGGCGCGGTA
TTATCCCGTATTGACGCCGGGCAAGAGCAACTCGGTCGCCGCATACACTATTCTCAGAATGACTTGGTTG
AGTACTCACCAGTCACAGAAAAGCATCTTACGGATGGCATGACAGTAAGAGAATTATGCAGTGCTGCCAT
AACCATGAGTGATAACACTGCGGCCAACTTACTTCTGACAACGATCGGAGGACCGAAGGAGCTAACCGCT
TTTTTGCACAACATGGGGGATCATGTAACTCGCCTTGATCGTTGGGAACCGGAGCTGAATGAAGCCATAC
CAAACGACGAGCGTGACACCACGATGCCTGTAGCAATGGCAACAACGTTGCGCAAACTATTAACTGGCGA
ACTACTTACTCTAGCTTCCCGGCAACAATTAATAGACTGGATGGAGGCGGATAAAGTTGCAGGACCACTT
CTGCGCTCGGCCCTTCCGGCTGGCTGGTTTATTGCTGATAAATCTGGAGCCGGTGAGCGTGGGTCTCGCG
GTATCATTGCAGCACTGGGGCCAGATGGTAAGCCCTCCCGTATCGTAGTTATCTACACGACGGGGAGTCA
GGCAACTATGGATGAACGAAATAGACAGATCGCTGAGATAGGTGCCTCACTGATTAAGCATTGGTAACTG
TCAGACCAAGTTTACTCATATATACTTTAGATTGATTTAAAACTTCATTTTTAATTTAAAAGGATCTAGG
TGAAGATCCTTTTTGATAATCTCATGACCAAAATCCCTTAACGTGAGTTTTCGTTCCACTGAGCGTCAGA
CCCCGTAGAAAAGATCAAAGGATCTTCTTGAGATCCTTTTTTTCTGCGCGTAATCTGCTGCTTGCAAACA
AAAAAACCACCGCTACCAGCGGTGGTTTGTTTGCCGGATCAAGAGCTACCAACTCTTTTTCCGAAGGTAA
CTGGCTTCAGCAGAGCGCAGATACCAAATACTGTTCTTCTAGTGTAGCCGTAGTTAGGCCACCACTTCAA
GAACTCTGTAGCACCGCCTACATACCTCGCTCTGCTAATCCTGTTACCAGTGGCTGCTGCCAGTGGCGAT
AAGTCGTGTCTTACCGGGTTGGACTCAAGACGATAGTTACCGGATAAGGCGCAGCGGTCGGGCTGAACGG
GGGGTTCGTGCACACAGCCCAGCTTGGAGCGAACGACCTACACCGAACTGAGATACCTACAGCGTGAGCT
ATGAGAAAGCGCCACGCTTCCCGAAGGGAGAAAGGCGGACAGGTATCCGGTAAGCGGCAGGGTCGGAACA
GGAGAGCGCACGAGGGAGCTTCCAGGGGGAAACGCCTGGTATCTTTATAGTCCTGTCGGGTTTCGCCACC
TCTGACTTGAGCGTCGATTTTTGTGATGCTCGTCAGGGGGGCGGAGCCTATGGAAAAACGCCAGCAACGC
GGCCTTTTTACGGTTCCTGGCCTTTTGCTGGCCTTTTGCTCACATGTTCTTTCCTGCGTTATCCCCTGAT
TCTGTGGATAACCGTATTACCGCCTTTGAGTGAGCTGATACCGCTCGCCGCAGCCGAACGACCGAGCGCA
GCGAGTCAGTGAGCGAGGAAGCGGAAGAGCGCCCAATACGCAAACCGCCTCTCCCCGCGCGTTGGCCGAT
TCATTAATGCAGCTGGCACGACAGGTTTCCCGACTGGAAAGCGGGCAGTGAGCGCAACGCAATTAATGTG
AGTTAGCTCACTCATTAGGCACCCCAGGCTTTACACTTTATGCTTCCGGCTCGTATGTTGTGTGGAATTG
TGAGCGGATAACAATTTCACACAGGAAACAGCTATGACCATGATTACGCCAAGCGCGCAATTAACCCTCA
CTAAAGGGAACAAAAGCTGGAGCTGCAAGC
