>Addgene plasmid #143764 | TFORF1123 | depositor partial sequence | sequence record 283419 | Insert
ACCGCCACCATGTCGGAAGCGGGCGAGGAGCAGCCCATGGAGACGACGGGCGCCACCGAGAACGGACATG
AGGCCGTCCCCGAAGGCGAGTCGCCGGCCGGGGCTGGCACGGGCGCCGCGGCGGGGGCTGGAGGCGCGAC
CGCGGCGCCCCCGAGCGGGAATCAGAACGGCGCCGAGGGCGACCAGATCAACGCCAGCAAGAACGAGGAG
GACGCGGGAAAAATGTTCGTTGGTGGCCTGAGCTGGGATACTAGCAAAAAAGATTTAAAAGACTATTTTA
CTAAATTTGGAGAGGTCGTTGACTGTACAATAAAAATGGATCCCAACACTGGACGGTCAAGAGGGTTTGG
GTTTATCCTGTTCAAAGATGCAGCCAGTGTGGAGAAGGTCCTAGACCAGAAGGAGCACAGGCTGGATGGC
CGTGTCATTGACCCTAAAAAGGCCATGGCTATGAAGAAGGACCCGGTGAAGAAAATCTTCGTTGGGGGTC
TGAATCCTGAAGCCACTGAGGAAAAGATCAGGGAGTACTTTGGCGAGTTTGGGGAGATTGAGGCCATTGA
ATTGCCAATGGATCCAAAGTTGAACAAAAGACGAGGTTTTGTGTTTATCACCTTTAAAGAAGAAGAACCC
GTGAAGAAGGTTCTGGAGAAAAAGTTCCATACTGTCAGTGGAAGCAAGTGTGAGATCAAGGTGGCCCAGC
CCAAAGAAGTCTATCAGCAGCAGCAGTATGGCTCTGGGGGCCGTGGAAACCGCAACCGAGGGAACCGAGG
CAGCGGAGGTGGTGGTGGAGGTGGAGGTCAGAGTCAGAGTTGGAATCAGGGCTACGGCAACTACTGGAAC
CAGGGCTACGGCTACCAGCAGGGCTACGGGCCTGGCTATGGCGGCTACGACTACTCGCCCTATGGCTATT
ACGGCTACGGCCCCGGCTACGACTACAGTCAGGGTAGTACAAACTACGGCAAGAGCCAGCGACGTGGTGG
CCATCAGAATAACTACAAGCCATACTAGTAATGAACTAGTCCGTAACTTGAAAGTATTTCGATTTCTTGG
CTTTATATATCTTGTGGAAAGGACGATACGAGGTCCGGTGTAAATAGATT
