>Addgene plasmid #143764 | TFORF1123 | depositor partial sequence | sequence record 283420 | Barcode
TACGAGGTCCGGTGTAAATAGATT
